Addgene plasmid #18592: T4 Lysozyme L133M WT*
Depositing lab: Brian Matthews. Depositing organization: University of Oregon.
Backbone
  Vector backbone: pHS1403
  Backbone size w/o insert (bp): 5000
  Vector type: Bacterial Expression
Growth in bacteria
  Bacterial resistance: Ampicillin, 100 μg/mL
  Growth temperature: 37°C
  Growth strain: DH5alpha
  Copy number: High Copy
Gene/Insert
  Gene/Insert name: T4 Lysozyme
  Species: Bacteriophage T4
  Insert size (bp): 600
  Mutation: L133M WT*
  GenBank ID: NP_049736
  Entrez Gene: e (a.k.a. T4p123)
  Cloning method: Restriction Enzyme; 5′ cloning site BamHI (not destroyed); 3′ cloning site HindIII (not destroyed)
  Sequencing primers: 5′ na; 3′ GGCGTATCACGAGGCCC
Terms and licenses: Academic/Nonprofit Terms; Industry Terms: Not Available to Industry
Depositor comments: The BamHI site is 27 bp from the ATG and the HindIII site is 115 bp from the stop.
How to cite: T4 Lysozyme L133M WT* was a gift from Brian Matthews (Addgene plasmid # 18592 ; http://n2t.net/addgene:18592 ; RRID:Addgene_18592)
