[The description below was written by a language model from this plasmid's Addgene catalogue record.]
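Description:
T4 Lysozyme L133M WT* is a bacterial expression plasmid built on the pHS1403 backbone (about 5 kb without insert) that carries the bacteriophage T4 lysozyme gene (gene e). It is maintained as a high-copy plasmid in E. coli and selected with ampicillin. The record does not name the origin of replication, the promoter driving expression, or any fusion tags, and no feature table is available to fill in those details.

The insert is roughly 600 bp and was cloned by restriction digestion between BamHI at the 5′ end and HindIII at the 3′ end, with both sites left intact so the fragment can be excised or transferred. According to the depositor's notes, the BamHI site lies 27 bp from the start codon and the HindIII site 115 bp from the stop codon, so the fragment includes short flanking untranslated stretches around the coding sequence. The encoded protein carries the point substitution L133M, replacing leucine 133 with methionine, in a background labelled WT*. The record does not define that label; in the T4 lysozyme literature it usually denotes the cysteine-free pseudo-wild-type protein used as a reference background for engineered mutants.

The record does not state an intended purpose beyond bacterial expression. A single-residue variant of this kind is consistent with producing recombinant mutant lysozyme in E. coli for comparison with the parent protein, for example in studies of how a leucine-to-methionine replacement affects protein structure, folding or stability.
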