>Addgene plasmid #18592 | T4 Lysozyme L133M WT* | addgene partial sequence | sequence record 24377 | 3primeUP
NNANGNAAAAGCCCGCTCATTAGGCGGGCTCAGATCTGCTCATGTTTGACAGCTTATCATCGATAAGCTT
CGGCAATAAATTCTTGATATGTTTTCATATGTTTCCTTTAAATATTTTAATTAGTAATTGTCTATTCAAG
TAATTGTGAATATACTATCACAATTCCAAGAGAAAGTAAACAGCTTTATAGATTTTTATACGCGTCCCAA
GTGCCAGTTCTAAACGTTGTAATGACTCGTTTTGCGCGATTAGGTGTTTGATTATACCATCTACTTTTAG
CCATGTTCACTGCTGCTTCATCCCAGCGTTTTTGTTGAAGCATACGTAAAGAGTTAGTAAATCCTGCCAC
ACCGGTTTCTCCCATTTGGAAAACCATATTAATCAATGCAGCGCGACGAACCGCATCAAGAGAATCATAA
ACCGGTTTTAATTTAGCATTTCTCAGAATTCCGCGAACAGCAGCATCAACATCCTGATTAAAGAGTTTTT
CAGCCTCATCTTTTGTAATTACACCATTAGTATTACGCCCAATAGCTTTATCTAATTCAGATTTAGCAGC
ATTAAGTGATGGACTTTTTGTAAGCAAATGACCGATGCCAATAGTGTAATAGCCTTCTGTGTCTTTATAG
ATTTTAAGTCTAAGACCTTCATCTATACGTAACATTTCAAATATATTCATAATACCTCCTAAGCATCGAT
GGATCCTGTTTCCTGTGTGAATTGTTATCCGCTCACAATCCACACATTATACGAGCCGATGATAATTGTC
ACAGGGGATGGGAGTAGCTGANCTGGTTCNGTGG
